>Addgene plasmid #228389 | Lpyr_orgGluRS_TP_pK7fWG2_IVD_FP611 | addgene full sequence | sequence record 455879 | Addgene NGS Result
TTGAGATCCTTTTTTTCTGCGCGTAATCTGCTGCTTGCAAACAAAAAAACCACCGCTACCAGCGGTGGTT
TGTTTGCCGGATCAAGAGCTACCAACTCTTTTTCCGAAGGTAACTGGCTTCAGCAGAGCGCAGATACCAA
ATACTGTCCTTCTAGTGTAGCCGTAGTTAGGCCACCACTTCAAGAACTCTGTAGCACCGCCTACATACCT
CGCTCTGCTAATCCTGTTACCAGTGGCTGCTGCCAGTGGCGATAAGTCGTGTCTTACCGGGTTGGACTCA
AGACGATAGTTACCGGATAAGGCGCAGCGGTCGGGCTGAACGGGGGGTTCGTGCACACAGCCCAGCTTGG
AGCGAACGACCTACACCGAACTGAGATACCTACAGCGTGAGCTATGAGAAAGCGCCACGCTTCCCGAAGG
GAGAAAGGCGGACAGGTATCCGGTAAGCGGCAGGGTCGGAACAGGAGAGCGCACGAGGGAGCTTCCAGGG
GGAAACGCCTGGTATCTTTATAGTCCTGTCGGGTTTCGCCACCTCTGACTTGAGCGTCGATTTTTGTGAT
GCTCGTCAGGGGGGCGGAGCCTATGGAAAAACGCCAGCAACGCGGCCTTTTTACGGTTCCTGGCCTTTTG
CTGGCCTTTTGCTCACATGTTCTTTCCTGCGTTATCCCCTGATTCTGTGGATAACCGTATTACCGCCTTT
GAGTGAGCTGATACCGCTCGCCGCAGCCGAACGACCGAGCGCAGCGAGTCAGTGAGCGAGGAAGCGGAAG
AGCGCCTGATGCGGTATTTTCTCCTTACGCATCTGTGCGGTATTTCACACCGCATATGGTGCACTCTCAG
TACAATCTGCTCTGATGCCGCATAGTTAAGCCAGTATACACTCCGCTATCGCTACGTGACTGGGTCATGG
CTGCGCCCCGACACCCGCCAACACCCGCTGACGCGCCCTGACGGGCTTGTCTGCTCCCGGCATCCGCTTA
CAGACAAGCTGTGACCGTCTCCGGGAGCTGCATGTGTCAGAGGTTTTCACCGTCATCACCGAAACGCGCG
AGGCAGGGTGCCTTGATGTGGGCGCCGGCGGTCGAGTGGCGACGGCGCGGCTTGTCCGCGCCCTGGTAGA
TTGCCTGGCCGTAGGCCAGCCATTTTTGAGCGGCCAGCGGCCGCGATAGGCCGACGCGAAGCGGCGGGGC
GTAGGGAGCGCAGCGACCGAAGGGTAGGCGCTTTTTGCAGCTCTTCGGCTGTGCGCTGGCCAGACAGTTA
TGCACAGGCCAGGCGGGTTTTAAGAGTTTTAATAAGTTTTAAAGAGTTTTAGGCGGAAAAATCGCCTTTT
TTCTCTTTTATATCAGTCACTTACATGTGTGACCGGTTCCCAATGTACGGCTTTGGGTTCCCAATGTACG
GGTTCCGGTTCCCAATGTACGGCTTTGGGTTCCCAATGTACGTGCTATCCACAGGAAAGAGACCTTTTCG
ACCTTTTTCCCCTGCTAGGGCAATTTGCCCTAGCATCTGCTCCGTACATTAGGAACCGGCGGATGCTTCG
CCCTCGATCAGGTTGCGGTAGCGCATGACTAGGATCGGGCCAGCCTGCCCCGCCTCCTCCTTCAAATCGT
ACTCCGGCAGGTCATTTGACCCGATCAGCTTGCGCACGGTGAAACAGAACTTCTTGAACTCTCCGGCGCT
GCCACTGCGTTCGTAGATCGTCTTGAACAACCATCTGGCTTCTGCCTTGCCTGCGGCGCGGCGTGCCAGG
CGGTAGAGAAAACGGCCGATGCCGGGATCGATCAAAAAGTAATCGGGGTGAACCGTCAGCACGTCCGGGT
TCTTGCCTTCTGTGATCTCGCGGTACATCCAATCAGCTAGCTCGATCTCGATGTACTCCGGCCGCCCGGT
TTCGCTCTTTACGATCTTGTAGCGGCTAATCAAGGCTTCACCCTCGGATACCGTCACCAGGCGGCCGTTC
TTGGCCTTCTTCGTACGCTGCATGGCAACGTGCGTGGTGTTTAACCGAATGCAGGTTTCTACCAGGTCGT
CTTTCTGCTTTCCGCCATCGGCTCGCCGGCAGAACTTGAGTACGTCCGCAACGTGTGGACGGAACACGCG
GCCGGGCTTGTCTCCCTTCCCTTCCCGGTATCGGTTCATGGATTCGGTTAGATGGGAAACCGCCATCAGT
ACCAGGTCGTAATCCCACACACTGGCCATGCCGGCCGGCCCTGCGGAAACCTCTACGTGCCCGTCTGGAA
GCTCGTAGCGGATCACCTCGCCAGCTCGTCGGTCACGCTTCGACAGACGGAAAACGGCCACGTCCATGAT
GCTGCGACTATCGCGGGTGCCCACGTCATAGAGCATCGGAACGAAAAAATCTGGTTGCTCGTCGCCCTTG
GGCGGCTTCCTAATCGACGGCGCACCGGCTGCCGGCGGTTGCCGGGATTCTTTGCGGATTCGATCAGCGG
CCGCTTGCCACGATTCACCGGGGCGTGCTTCTGCCTCGATGCGTTGCCGCTGGGCGGCCTGCGCGGCCTT
CAACTTCTCCACCAGGTCATCACCCAGCGCCGCGCCGATTTGTACCGGGCCGGATGGTTTGCGACCGCTC
ACGCCGATTCCTCGGGCTTGGGGGTTCCAGTGCCATTGCAGGGCCGGCAGACAACCCAGCCGCTTACGCC
TGGCCAACCGCCCGTTCCTCCACACATGGGGCATTCCACGGCGTCGGTGCCTGGTTGTTCTTGATTTTCC
ATGCCGCCTCCTTTAGCCGCTAAAATTCATCTACTCATTTATTCATTTGCTCATTTACTCTGGTAGCTGC
GCGATGTATTCAGATAGCAGCTCGGTAATGGTCTTGCCTTGGCGTACCGCGTACATCTTCAGCTTGGTGT
GATCCTCCGCCGGCAACTGAAAGTTGACCCGCTTCATGGCTGGCGTGTCTGCCAGGCTGGCCAACGTTGC
AGCCTTGCTGCTGCGTGCGCTCGGACGGCCGGCACTTAGCGTGTTTGTGCTTTTGCTCATTTTCTCTTTA
CCTCATTAACTCAAATGAGTTTTGATTTAATTTCAGCGGCCAGCGCCTGGACCTCGCGGGCAGCGTCGCC
CTCGGGTTCTGATTCAAGAACGGTTGTGCCGGCGGCGGCAGTGCCTGGGTAGCTCACGCGCTGCGTGATA
CGGGACTCAAGAATGGGCAGCTCGTACCCGGCCAGCGCCTCGGCAACCTCACCGCCGATGCGCGTGCCTT
TGATCGCCCGCGACACGACAAAGGCCGCTTGTAGCCTTCCATCCGTGACCTCAATGCGCTGCTTAACCAG
CTCCACCAGGTCGGCGGTGGCCCATATGTCGTAAGGGCTTGGCTGCACCGGAATCAGCACGAAGTCGGCT
GCCTTGATCGCGGACACAGCCAAGTCCGCCGCCTGGGGCGCTCCGTCGATCACTACGAAGTCGCGCCGGC
CGATGGCCTTCACGTCGCGGTCAATCGTCGGGCGGTCGATGCCGACAACGGTTAGCGGTTGATCTTCCCG
CACGGCCGCCCAATCGCGGGCACTGCCCTGGGGATCGGAATCGACTAACAGAACATCGGCCCCGGCGAGT
TGCAGGGCGCGGGCTAGATGGGTTGCGATGGTCGTCTTGCCTGACCCGCCTTTCTGGTTAAGTACAGCGA
TAACCTTCATGCGTTCCCCTTGCGTATTTGTTTATTTACTCATCGCATCATATACGCAGCGACCGCATGA
CGCAAGCTGTTTTACTCAAATACACATCACCTTTTTAGACGGCGGCGCTCGGTTTCTTCAGCGGCCAAGC
TGGCCGGCCAGGCCGCCAGCTTGGCATCAGACAAACCGGCCAGGATTTCATGCAGCCGCACGGTTGAGAC
GTGCGCGGGCGGCTCGAACACGTACCCGGCCGCGATCATCTCCGCCTCGATCTCTTCGGTAATGAAAAAC
GGTTCGTCCTGGCCGTCCTGGTGCGGTTTCATGCTTGTTCCTCTTGGCGTTCATTCTCGGCGGCCGCCAG
GGCGTCGGCCTCGGTCAATGCGTCCTCACGGAAGGCACCGCGCCGCCTGGCCTCGGTGGGCGTCACTTCC
TCGCTGCGCTCAAGTGCGCGGTACAGGGTCGAGCGATGCACGCCAAGCAGTGCAGCCGCCTCTTTCACGG
TGCGGCCTTCCTGGTCGATCAGCTCGCGGGCGTGCGCGATCTGTGCCGGGGTGAGGGTAGGGCGGGGGCC
AAACTTCACGCCTCGGGCCTTGGCGGCCTCGCGCCCGCTCCGGGTGCGGTCGATGATTAGGGAACGCTCG
AACTCGGCAATGCCGGCGAACACGGTCAACACCATGCGGCCGGCCGGCGTGGTGGTGTCGGCCCACGGCT
CTGCCAGGCTACGCAGGCCCGCGCCGGCCTCCTGGATGCGCTCGGCAATGTCCAGTAGGTCGCGGGTGCT
GCGGGCCAGGCGGTCTAGCCTGGTCACTGTCACAACGTCGCCAGGGCGTAGGTGGTCAAGCATCCTGGCC
AGCTCCGGGCGGTCGCGCCTGGTGCCGGTGATCTTCTCGGAAAACAGCTTGGTGCAGCCGGCCGCGTGCA
GTTCGGCCCGTTGGTTGGTCAAGTCCTGGTCGTCGGTGCTGACGCGGGCATAGCCCAGCAGGCCAGCGGC
GGCGCTCTTGTTCATGGCGTAATGTCTCCGGTTCTAGTCGCAAGTATTCTACTTTATGCGACTAAAACAC
GCGACAAGAAAACGCCAGGAAAAGGGCAGGGCGGCAGCCTGTCGCGTAACTTAGGACTTGTGCGACATGT
CGTTTTCAGAAGACGGCTGCACTGAACGTCAGAAGCCGACTGCACTATAGCAGCGGAGGGGTTGGATCAA
AGTACTTTAAAGTACTTTAAAGTACTTTAAAGTACTTTGATCCCGAGGGGAACCCTGTGGTTGGCATGCA
CATACAAATGGACGAACGGATAAACCTTTTCACGCCCTTTTAAATATCCGATTATTCTAATAAACGCTCT
TTTCTCTTAGGTTTACCCGCCAATATATCCTGTCAAACACTGATAGTTTAAACTGAAGGCGGGAAACGAC
AATCTGATCCAAGCTCAAGCTAAGCTTGAGCTCTCCCATATGGTCGACTAGAGCCAAGCTGATCTCCTTT
GCCCCGGAGATCACCATGGACGACTTTCTCTATCTCTACGATCTAGGAAGAAAGTTCGACGGAGAAGGTG
ACGATACCATGTTCACCACCGATAATGAGAAGATTAGCCTCTTCAATTTCAGAAAGAATGCTGACCCACA
GATGGTTAGAGAGGCTGCAGGTCAACATGGTGGAGCACGACACACTTGTCTACTCCAAAAATATCAAAGA
TACAGTCTCAGAAGACCAAAGGGCAATTGAGACTTTTCAACAAAGGGTAATATCCGGAAACCTCCTCGGA
TTCCATTGCCCAGCTATCTGTCACTTTATTGTGAAGATAGTGGAAAAGGAAGGTGGCTCCTACAAATGCC
ATCATTGCGATAAAGGAAAGGCCATCGTTGAAGATGCCTCTGCCGACAGTGGTCCCAAAGATGGACCCCC
ACCCACGAGGAGCATCGTGGAAAAAGAAGACGTTCCAACCACGTCTTCAAAGCAAGTGGATTGATGTGAT
AACATGGTGGAGCACGACACACTTGTCTACTCCAAAAATATCAAAGATACAGTCTCAGAAGACCAAAGGG
CAATTGAGACTTTTCAACAAAGGGTAATATCCGGAAACCTCCTCGGATTCCATTGCCCAGCTATCTGTCA
CTTTATTGTGAAGATAGTGGAAAAGGAAGGTGGCTCCTACAAATGCCATCATTGCGATAAAGGAAAGGCC
ATCGTTGAAGATGCCTCTGCCGACAGTGGTCCCAAAGATGGACCCCCACCCACGAGGAGCATCGTGGAAA
AAGAAGACGTTCCAACCACGTCTTCAAAGCAAGTGGATTGATGTGATATCTCCACTGACGTAAGGGATGA
CGCACAATCCCACTATCCTTCGCAAGACCCTTCCTCTATATAAGGAAGTTCATTTCATTTGGAGAGGACC
TCGAGAATTCACAAGTTTGTACAAAAAAGCAGGCTCCGCGGCCGCCCCCTTCACCATGCAGAGGTTTTTC
TCCGCCAGATCGATTCTCGGTTACGCCGTCAAGACGCGGAGGAGGTCTTTCTCTTCTCGTTCTTCGTCTC
TCCTATTCGACGACACTCAGTTACAGTTTAAAGAAAGTGTATCCAAGTTTGCGCAAGATAGGATCCCGCA
CGGGATGAACTCACTGATCAAGGAAAATATGCGTATGATGGTGGTCATGGAAGGTTCGGTCAACGGCTAC
CAATTCAAATGCACAGGTGAAGGAGATGGCAATCCATACATGGGAACTCAAACCATGAGGATCAAAGTCG
TCGAGGGAGGACCTCTGCCATTTGCCTTTGACATTCTTGCCACAAGCTTCATGTATGGCAGCAAGACTTT
TATCAAGCACACTAAAGGCATTCCTGATTTCTTTAAACAGTCCTTTCCTGAGGGTTTTACTTGGGAAAGA
GTTACAAGATACGAAGATGGTGGAGTCTTTACCGTTATGCAGGACACCAGCCTTGAAGATGGCTGTCTCG
TTTACCACGCCAAAGTCACTGGGGTAAACTTTCCCTCCAATGGTGCCGTGATGCAGAAGAAGACCAAGGG
TTGGGAGCCAAATACAGAGATGCTGTATCCAGCAGATGGTGGTCTGAGGGGATACTCTCAAATGGCACTG
AATGTTGATGGTGGTGGCTATCTGTCTTGCTCTTTCGAAACAACTTACAGGTCAAAAAAGACCGTCGAGA
ACTTCAAGATGCCCGGTTTCCATTTTGTTGATCACCGCCTGGAAAGGTTAGAGGAAAGTGACAAGGAAAT
GTTCGTAGTACAACACGAACACGCAGTTGCCAAGTTCTGTGACCTTCCATCCAAACTGGGACGTCTTTGA
AAGGGTGGGCGCGCCGACCCAGCTTTCTTGTACAAAGTGGTTTACCCATACGATGTTCCAGATTACGCTT
GAGAGCTCGCATAATTCTCAACACAACATATACAAAACAAACGAATCTCAAGCAATCAAGCATTCTACTT
CTATTGCAGCAATTTAAATCATTTCTTTTAAAGCAAAAGCAATTTTCTGAAAATTTTCACCATTTACGAA
CGATAGCCATGGCACTCATCTTTGGCACAGTCAACGCTAACATCCTGAAGGAAGTGTTCGGTGGAGCTCG
GTACCCGGGGATCCTCTAGAGTCCGCAAAAATCACCAGTCTCTCTCTACAAATCTATCTCTCTCTATTTT
TCTCCAGAATAATGTGTGAGTAGTTCCCAGATAAGGGAATTAGGGTTCTTATAGGGTTTCGCTCATGTGT
TGAGCATATAAGAAACCCTTAGTATGTATTTGTATTTGTAAAATACTTCTATCAATAAAATTTCTAATTC
CTAAAACCAAAATCCAGTGACCTGCAGGCATGCAAGCTTGGCACTGGCCCTACGCGGCAGGTCTCATCAA
GACGATCTACCCGAGTAATAATCTCCAGGAGATCAAATACCTTCCCAAGAAGGTTAAAGATGCAGTCAAA
AGATTCAGGACTAACTGCATCAAGAACACAGAGAAAGATATATTTCTCAAGATCAGAAGTACTATTCCAG
TATGGACGATTCAAGGCTTGCTTCATAAACCAAGGCAAGTAATAGAGATTGGAGTCTCTAAGAAAGTAGT
TCCTACTGAATCAAAGGCCATGGAGTCAAAAATTCAGATCGAGGATCTAACAGAACTCGCCGTGAAGACT
GGCGAACAGTTCATACAGAGTCTTTTACGACTCAATGACAAGAAGAAAATCTTCGTCAACATGGTGGAGC
ACGACACTCTCGTCTACTCCAAGAATATCAAAGATACAGTCTCAGAAGACCAAAGGGCTATTGAGACTTT
TCAACAAAGGGTAATATCGGGAAACCTCCTCGGATTCCATTGCCCAGCTATCTGTCACTTCATCAAAAGG
ACAGTAGAAAAGGAAGGTGGCACCTACAAATGCCATCATTGCGATAAAGGAAAGGCTATCGTTCAAGATG
CCCCTGCCGACAGTGGTCCCAAAGATGGACCCCCACCCACGAGGAGCATCGTGGAAAAAGAAGACGTTCC
AACCACGTCTTCAAAGCAAGTGGATTGATGTGATATCTCCACTGACGTAAGGGATGACGCACAATCCCAC
TATCCTTCGCAAGACCCTTCCTCTATATAAGGAAGTTCATTTCATTTGGAGAGGACTCCGGTATTTTTAC
AACAATTACCACAACAAAACAAACAACAAACAACATTACAATTTACTATTCTAGTCGACCTGCAGGCGGC
CGCACTAGTGATATCACAAGTTTGTACAAAAAAGCAGGCTCCGCGGCCGCCCCCTTCACCATGATTATTC
TCCATATGAGGTCCTACAGCCCAACAAGCGGTTTCAGAAGTAAGGTTGATTTATCAGTAAGGAGGCGGTA
TGTTAGGAATGTTAAATGCTATTCTACCGGAGACTCCTCAAGGAAAGTTGACGGGCAGGTTCGAGTGAGA
TTTGCCCCTTCACCGACGAGAAAGGGTGGGCGCGCCGACCCAGCTTTCTTGTACAAAGTGGTGATATCAA
TGGTGAGCAAGGGCGAGGAGCTGTTCACCGGGGTGGTGCCCATCCTGGTCGAGCTGGACGGCGACGTAAA
CGGCCACAAGTTCAGCGTGTCCGGCGAGGGCGAGGGCGATGCCACCTACGGCAAGCTGACCCTGAAGTTC
ATCTGCACCACCGGCAAGCTGCCCGTGCCCTGGCCCACCCTCGTGACCACCCTGACCTACGGCGTGCAGT
GCTTCAGCCGCTACCCCGACCACATGAAGCAGCACGACTTCTTCAAGTCCGCCATGCCCGAAGGCTACGT
CCAGGAGCGCACCATCTTCTTCAAGGACGACGGCAACTACAAGACCCGCGCCGAGGTGAAGTTCGAGGGC
GACACCCTGGTGAACCGCATCGAGCTGAAGGGCATCGACTTCAAGGAGGACGGCAACATCCTGGGGCACA
AGCTGGAGTACAACTACAACAGCCACAACGTCTATATCATGGCCGACAAGCAGAAGAACGGCATCAAGGT
GAACTTCAAGATCCGCCACAACATCGAGGACGGCAGCGTGCAGCTCGCCGACCACTACCAGCAGAACACC
CCCATCGGCGACGGCCCCGTGCTGCTGCCCGACAACCACTACCTGAGCACCCAGTCCGCCCTGAGCAAAG
ACCCCAACGAGAAGCGCGATCACATGGTCCTGCTGGAGTTCGTGACCGCCGCCGGGATCACTCTCGGCAT
GGACGAGCTGTACAAGTAACCGCGGCCATGCTAGAGTCCGCAAAAATCACCAGTCTCTCTCTACAAATCT
ATCTCTCTCTATTTTTCTCCAGAATAATGTGTGAGTAGTTCCCAGATAAGGGAATTAGGGTTCTTATAGG
GTTTCGCTCATGTGTTGAGCATATAAGAAACCCTTAGTATGTATTTGTATTTGTAAAATACTTCTATCAA
TAAAATTTCTAATTCCTAAAACCAAAATCCAGTGACCTGCAGGCATGCGACGTCGGGCCCTCTAGAGGAT
CCCCGGGTACCGCGAATTATCGATCATGAGCGGAGAATTAAGGGAGTCACGTTATGACCCCCGCCGATGA
CGCGGGACAAGCCGTTTTACGTTTGGAACTGACAGAACCGCAACGTTGAAGGAGCCACTGAGCCGCGGGT
TTCTGGAGTTTAATGAGCTAAGCACATACGTCAGAAACCATTATTGCGCGTTCAAAAGTCGCCTAAGGTC
ACTATCAGCTAGCAAATATTTCTTGTCAAAAATGCTCCACTGACGTTCCATAAATTCCCCTCGGTATCCA
ATTAGAGTCTCATATTCACTCTCAACTCGATCGAGGCATGATTGAACAAGATGGATTGCACGCAGGTTCT
CCGGCCGCTTGGGTGGAGAGGCTATTCGGCTATGACTGGGCACAACAGACAATCGGCTGCTCTGATGCCG
CCGTGTTCCGGCTGTCAGCGCAGGGGCGCCCGGTTCTTTTTGTCAAGACCGACCTGTCCGGTGCCCTGAA
TGAACTCCAAGACGAGGCAGCGCGGCTATCGTGGCTGGCCACGACGGGCGTTCCTTGCGCAGCTGTGCTC
GACGTTGTCACTGAAGCGGGAAGGGACTGGCTGCTATTGGGCGAAGTGCCGGGGCAGGATCTCCTGTCAT
CTCACCTTGCTCCTGCCGAGAAAGTATCCATCATGGCTGATGCAATGCGGCGGCTGCATACGCTTGATCC
GGCTACCTGCCCATTCGACCACCAAGCGAAACATCGCATCGAGCGAGCACGTACTCGGATGGAAGCCGGT
CTTGTCGATCAGGATGATCTGGACGAAGAGCATCAGGGGCTCGCGCCAGCCGAACTGTTCGCCAGGCTCA
AGGCGCGGATGCCCGACGGCGAGGATCTCGTCGTGACCCACGGCGATGCCTGCTTGCCGAATATCATGGT
GGAAAATGGCCGCTTTTCTGGATTCATCGACTGTGGCCGGCTGGGTGTGGCGGACCGCTATCAGGACATA
GCGTTGGCTACCCGTGATATTGCTGAAGAGCTTGGCGGCGAATGGGCTGACCGCTTCCTCGTGCTTTACG
GTATCGCCGCTCCCGATTCGCAGCGCATCGCCTTCTATCGCCTTCTTGACGAGTTCTTCTGAGCGGGACT
CTGGGGTTCGGACTCTAGCTAGAGTCAAGCAGATCGTTCAAACATTTGGCAATAAAGTTTCTTAAGATTG
AATCCTGTTGCCGGTCTTGCGATGATTATCATATAATTTCTGTTGAATTACGTTAAGCATGTAATAATTA
ACATGTAATGCATGACGTTATTTATGAGATGGGTTTTTATGATTAGAGTCCCGCAATTATACATTTAATA
CGCGATAGAAAACAAAATATAGCGCGCAAACTAGGATAAATTATCGCGCGCGGTGTCATCTATGTTACTA
GATCGACCGGCATGCAAGCTGATAATTCAATTCGGCGTTAATTCAGTACATTAAAAACGTCCGCAATGTG
TTATTAAGTTGTCTAAGCGTCAATTTGTTTACACCACAATATATCCTGCCACCAGCCAGCCAACAGCTCC
CCGACCGGCAGCTCGGCACAAAATCACCACTCGATACAGGCAGCCCATCAGTCCGGGACGGCGTCAGCGG
GAGAGCCGTTGTAAGGCGGCAGACTTTGCTCATGTTACCGATGCTATTCGGAAGAACGGCAACTAAGCTG
CCGGGTTTGAAACACGGATGATCTCGCGGAGGGTAGCATGTTGATTGTAACGATGACAGAGCGTTGCTGC
CTGTGATCAATTCGGGCACGAACCCAGTGGACATAAGCCTGTTCGGTTCGTAAGCTGTAATGCAAGTAGC
GTATGCGCTCACGCAACTGGTCCAGAACCTTGACCGAACGCAGCGGTGGTAACGGCGCAGTGGCGGTTTT
CATGGCTTGTTATGACTGTTTTTTTGGGGTACAGTCTATGCCTCGGGCATCCAAGCAGCAAGCGCGTTAC
GCCGTGGGTCGATGTTTGATGTTATGGAGCAGCAACGATGTTACGCAGCAGGGCAGTCGCCCTAAAACAA
AGTTAAACATCATGGGGGAAGCGGTGATCGCCGAAGTATCGACTCAACTATCAGAGGTAGTTGGCGTCAT
CGAGCGCCATCTCGAACCGACGTTGCTGGCCGTACATTTGTACGGCTCCGCAGTGGATGGCGGCCTGAAG
CCACACAGTGATATTGATTTGCTGGTTACGGTGACCGTAAGGCTTGATGAAACAACGCGGCGAGCTTTGA
TCAACGACCTTTTGGAAACTTCGGCTTCCCCTGGAGAGAGCGAGATTCTCCGCGCTGTAGAAGTCACCAT
TGTTGTGCACGACGACATCATTCCGTGGCGTTATCCAGCTAAGCGCGAACTGCAATTTGGAGAATGGCAG
CGCAATGACATTCTTGCAGGTATCTTCGAGCCAGCCACGATCGACATTGATCTGGCTATCTTGCTGACAA
AAGCAAGAGAACATAGCGTTGCCTTGGTAGGTCCAGCGGCGGAGGAACTCTTTGATCCGGTTCCTGAACA
GGATCTATTTGAGGCGCTAAATGAAACCTTAACGCTATGGAACTCGCCGCCCGACTGGGCTGGCGATGAG
CGAAATGTAGTGCTTACGTTGTCCCGCATTTGGTACAGCGCAGTAACCGGCAAAATCGCGCCGAAGGATG
TCGCTGCCGACTGGGCAATGGAGCGCCTGCCGGCCCAGTATCAGCCCGTCATACTTGAAGCTAGACAGGC
TTATCTTGGACAAGAAGAAGATCGCTTGGCCTCGCGCGCAGATCAGTTGGAAGAATTTGTCCACTACGTG
AAAGGCGAGATCACCAAGGTAGTCGGCAAATAATGTCTAGCTAGAAATTCGTTCAAGCCGACGCCGCTTC
GCGGCGCGGCTTAACTCAAGCGTTAGATGCACTAAGCACATAATTGCTCACAGCCAAACTATCAGGTCAA
GTCTGCTTTTATTATTTTTAAGCGTGCATAATAAGCCCTACACAAATTGGGAGATATATCATGCATGACC
AAAATCCCTTAACGTGAGTTTTCGTTCCACTGAGCGTCAGACCCCGTAGAAAAGATCAAAGGATCTTC
Features (pLannotate 1.2.2; 34 found; start..end, strand, type, name):
      1..589     +  rep_origin     ori: high-copy-number ColE1/pMB1/pBR322/pUC origin of replication
    775..915     -  misc_feature   bom: basis of mobility region from pBR322
   1017..1056    -  CDS            rop (fragment): Rop protein, which maintains plasmids at low copy number; rop
   1259..1453    -  rep_origin     pVS1 oriV: origin of replication for the Pseudomonas plasmid pVS1 (Heeb et al., 2000)
   1519..2592    -  CDS            pVS1 RepA: replication protein from the Pseudomonas plasmid pVS1 (Heeb et al., 2000)
   3021..3650    -  CDS            pVS1 StaA: stability protein from the Pseudomonas plasmid pVS1 (Heeb et al., 2000)
   4210..4611    -  CDS            Y4CG_SINFN (fragment): Protein inferred from homology: Swiss-Prot protein existence level 3. From Sinorhizobium fredii (strain NBRC 101917 / NGR234).
   4981..5005    -  misc_feature   RB T-DNA repeat: right border repeat from nopaline C58 T-DNA
   5054..5266    +  CDS            IBMP_CAMVB (fragment): Experimental evidence at protein level: Swiss-Prot protein existence level 1. Enhances the ribosomal termination-reinitiation event leading to the translation of major open reading frames on the polycistronic viral RNAs. From Cauliflower mosaic virus (strain Bari 1) (CaMV).
   5348..6019    +  promoter       CaMV 35S promoter (enhanced): cauliflower mosaic virus 35S promoter with a duplicated enhancer region
   6031..6055    +  protein_bind   attB1: mutant version of attB; recombination site for the Gateway® BP reaction BP Clonase™
   6076..6231    +  CDS            IVD (fragment): IVD_ARATH - Experimental evidence at protein level: Swiss-Prot protein existence level 1. Involved in degradation of the branched-chain amino acids, phytol and lysine for the supply of carbon and electrons to the ETF/ETFQO complex during dark-induced sugar starvation. From Arabidopsis thaliana (Mouse-ear cress).
   6235..6927    +  CDS            eqFP611: eqFP611 is a basic (constitutively fluorescent) red fluorescent protein published in 2002, derived from Entacmaea quadricolor. It has very low acid sensitivity.
   6947..6971    -  protein_bind   attB2: mutant version of attB; recombination site for the Gateway® BP reaction BP Clonase™
   6973..7000    +  CDS            3xHA (fragment): three tandem HA epitope tags
   7041..7077    +  ncRNA          PK1-TEV CVMV: Accession: RF01102 - 5'-leader pseudoknot of TEV/CVMV
   7204..7233    +  misc_feature   MCS (fragment): pUC18/19 multiple cloning site
   7279..7438    +  polyA_signal   CaMV poly(A) signal (fragment): cauliflower mosaic virus polyadenylation signal
   7439..7459    +  misc_feature   MCS (fragment): pUC18/19 multiple cloning site
   7902..8246    +  promoter       CaMV 35S promoter: strong constitutive promoter from cauliflower mosaic virus
   8199..8245    +  promoter       minimal CaMV 35S promoter: minimal 35S promoter from cauliflower mosaic virus
   8278..8303    +  misc_feature   TMV Ω (fragment): translational enhancer from the tobacco mosaic virus 5'-leader sequence (Gallie et al., 1988)
   8346..8370    +  protein_bind   attB1: mutant version of attB; recombination site for the Gateway® BP reaction BP Clonase™
   8578..8602    -  protein_bind   attB2: mutant version of attB; recombination site for the Gateway® BP reaction BP Clonase™
   8610..9329    +  CDS            EGFP: the original enhanced GFP (Yang et al., 1996) mammalian codon-optimized
   9394..9553    +  polyA_signal   CaMV poly(A) signal (fragment): cauliflower mosaic virus polyadenylation signal
   9580..9602    -  misc_feature   MCS (fragment): pUC18/19 multiple cloning site
   9695..9874    +  promoter       NOS promoter: nopaline synthase promoter
   9908..10699   +  CDS            neo: KKA2_KLEPN - Also known as kan, nptII. Experimental evidence at protein level: Swiss-Prot protein existence level 1. Resistance to kanamycin, neomycin, paromomycin, ribostamycin, butirosin and gentamicin B. From Klebsiella pneumoniae.
  10742..10994   +  terminator     NOS terminator: nopaline synthase terminator and poly(A) signal
  11087..11111   -  misc_feature   LB T-DNA repeat: left border repeat from nopaline C58 T-DNA
  11370..11393   +  promoter       Pc promoter (fragment): intI1 (promoter lies within the coding sequence); class 1 integron promoter
  11569..11625   +  CDS            GmR (fragment): gentamycin acetyltransferase; aacC1; confers resistance to gentamycin
  11636..12423   +  CDS            SmR (fragment): aminoglycoside adenylyltransferase (Murphy, 1985); aadA; confers resistance to spectinomycin and streptomycin
