[The description below was written by a language model from this plasmid's Addgene catalogue record and pLannotate feature annotations shown in this document.]
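Description:
Lpyr_orgGluRS_TP_pK7fWG2_IVD_FP611 is a plant expression binary vector of about 12.7 kb, built on a modified pK7FWG2-type Gateway backbone for Agrobacterium-mediated delivery. It replicates in E. coli from a high-copy ColE1/pUC-type origin and carries the pVS1 oriV, RepA and StaA functions that allow stable maintenance in Agrobacterium. Bacterial selection is by spectinomycin through the aadA (SmR) gene located outside the T-DNA. Between the nopaline-type right and left border repeats, a NOS promoter–nptII (neo)–NOS terminator cassette provides kanamycin selection in plant cells.

The T-DNA holds two fluorescent reporter cassettes. In the test cassette, a CaMV 35S promoter drives the insert, the N-terminal transit peptide of the organellar glutamyl-tRNA synthetase from the parasitic plant Lophophytum pyramidale. This short segment lies between attB1 and attB2 sites left by Gateway recombination and is fused at its C-terminus to EGFP, followed by a CaMV polyadenylation signal. The second cassette, contributed by the modified backbone, uses an enhanced 35S promoter to express an N-terminal fragment of Arabidopsis isovaleryl-CoA dehydrogenase (IVD) fused to the red fluorescent protein eqFP611, also flanked by attB sites and terminated by a CaMV poly(A) signal. IVD is known as a mitochondrial enzyme, so this fusion presumably acts as a built-in red mitochondrial marker, although the record does not say so explicitly.

Expressing both fusions from one T-DNA lets the green signal directed by the GluRS transit peptide be compared with the red reference in the same cell. The stated purpose is to determine where the L. pyramidale organellar GluRS is targeted.
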