Addgene plasmid #228389: Lpyr_orgGluRS_TP_pK7fWG2_IVD_FP611
Purpose: Expresses N-term transit peptide from Lophophytum pyramidale organellar Glutamate aminoacyl-tRNA synthetase (TRINITY_DN1690_c0_g1_i10); to determine L. pyramidale organellar GluRS target localization
Depositing lab: Daniel Sloan. Depositing organization: Colorado State University, Fort Collins.
Backbone
  Vector backbone: pK7fWG2_IVDFP611
  Vector type: Plant Expression
Growth in bacteria
  Bacterial resistance: Spectinomycin, 50 μg/mL
  Growth temperature: 37°C
  Growth strain: DH5alpha
  Copy number: High Copy
Gene/Insert
  Gene/Insert name: N-terminal transit peptide from L. pyramidale organellar GluRS (TRINITY_DN1690_c0_g1_i10)
  Species: Lophophytum pyramidale
  Tag / fusion protein: Green Florescent Protien (C terminal on insert)
  Cloning method: Gateway Cloning
Terms and licenses: Academic/Nonprofit Terms; Industry Terms
How to cite: Lpyr_orgGluRS_TP_pK7fWG2_IVD_FP611 was a gift from Daniel Sloan (Addgene plasmid # 228389 ; http://n2t.net/addgene:228389 ; RRID:Addgene_228389)
